Addgene plasmid #75224: pLenCMV-Mars1CyeGFP
Purpose: Lentiviral transfer vector encoding Mars1Cy-eGFP fusion for intracellular expression
Depositing lab: Alan Waggoner. Depositing organization: Carnegie Mellon University. Publication: Fluoromodule-based reporter/probes designed for in vivo fluorescence imaging. Zhang M, Chakraborty SK, Sampath P, Rojas JJ, Hou W, Saurabh S, Thorne SH, Bruchez MP, Waggoner AS. J Clin Invest. 2015 Oct 1;125(10):3915-27. doi: 10.1172/JCI81086. Epub 2015 Sep 8. PubMed 26348895.
Backbone
  Vector backbone: pLenti
  Backbone size w/o insert (bp): 9786
  Total vector size (bp): 11280
  Modifications to backbone: Substituted CMV for CaMKII.
  Vector type: Mammalian Expression, Lentiviral
  Selectable markers: Puromycin
Growth in bacteria
  Bacterial resistance: Ampicillin, 100 μg/mL
  Growth temperature: 37°C
  Growth strain: NEB Stable
  Copy number: High Copy
Gene/Insert
  Gene/Insert name: Mars1Cy-eGFP
  Species: Synthetic
  Insert size (bp): 1494
  Promoter: CMV
  Cloning method: Restriction Enzyme; 5′ cloning site AgeI (not destroyed); 3′ cloning site BsrGI (not destroyed)
  Sequencing primers: 5′ GCgctaccggtcgccaccATG
Terms and licenses: Academic/Nonprofit Terms; Industry Terms: Not Available to Industry
How to cite: pLenCMV-Mars1CyeGFP was a gift from Alan Waggoner (Addgene plasmid # 75224 ; http://n2t.net/addgene:75224 ; RRID:Addgene_75224)
