[The description below was written by a language model from this plasmid's Addgene catalogue record and pLannotate feature annotations shown in this document.]
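Description:
pLenCMV-Mars1CyeGFP is an HIV-1-based lentiviral transfer vector of about 11.3 kb, built on a pLenti backbone in which the original CaMKII promoter was replaced by CMV. It is maintained in E. coli through a high-copy ColE1/pUC-type origin and an ampicillin resistance gene, and it also carries an f1 origin. The viral portion has a chimeric 5' end in which a CMV enhancer/promoter drives a truncated 5' LTR. This is followed by the Ψ packaging signal with a partial gag sequence, the Rev response element and the cPPT/CTS. A second LTR element lies downstream of the WPRE, annotated only as a truncated LTR, and is followed by a bGH polyadenylation signal. These elements allow the genomic RNA to be transcribed, exported, packaged and integrated when packaging functions are supplied in trans.

The payload is an internal CMV enhancer/promoter driving the synthetic 1.5 kb Mars1Cy-eGFP fusion, cloned between AgeI and BsrGI sites. The annotation detects two tandem segments resembling a human immunoglobulin lambda light-chain variable region, separated by a short linker-like stretch (flagged as a Strep-tag fragment, probably a chance match) and followed by EGFP. This is consistent with an antibody-fragment-derived dye-binding module of the "fluoromodule" type named in the associated publication. The record describes the fusion as intended for intracellular expression. An EMCV IRES downstream links puromycin N-acetyltransferase to the same transcript, so transduced mammalian cells can be selected with puromycin, and the WPRE enhances expression. Outside the viral region, an SV40/EM7-driven bleomycin/Zeocin resistance cassette is also annotated, although the catalogue lists only puromycin. The construct is used to generate cells stably expressing the reporter, with EGFP giving an independent readout, for fluorescence imaging applications.
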