Features (pLannotate 1.2.2; 36 found; start..end, strand, type, name):
     31..83      -  misc_feature   bom (fragment): basis of mobility region from pBR322
    238..617     +  enhancer       CMV enhancer: human cytomegalovirus immediate early enhancer
    618..817     +  promoter       CMV promoter: human cytomegalovirus (CMV) immediate early promoter
    835..1015    +  LTR            5' LTR (truncated): truncated 5' long terminal repeat (LTR) from HIV-1
   1062..1187    +  misc_feature   HIV-1 Ψ: packaging signal of human immunodeficiency virus type 1
   1171..1534    +  CDS            HIV-1 gag (fragment): gag protein from human immunodeficiency virus 1; gag
   1680..1913    +  misc_feature   RRE: The Rev response element (RRE) of HIV-1 allows for Rev-dependent mRNA export from the nucleus to the cytoplasm.
   2290..2390    +  CDS            Rev (fragment): human immunodeficiency virus 1 (HIV-1) Rev protein; rev; enhances nuclear export of unspliced and incompletely spliced viral mRNAs
   2440..2557    +  misc_feature   cPPT/CTS: central polypurine tract and central termination sequence of HIV-1
   2662..2965    +  enhancer       CMV enhancer: human cytomegalovirus immediate early enhancer
   2966..3169    +  promoter       CMV promoter: human cytomegalovirus (CMV) immediate early promoter
   3190..3498    +  CDS            IGLV3-25 (fragment): LV325_HUMAN - Experimental evidence at protein level: Swiss-Prot protein existence level 1. V region of the variable domain of immunoglobulin light chains that participates in the antigen recognition (PubMed:24600447). Immunoglobulins, also known as antibodies, are membrane-bound or secreted glycoproteins produced by B lymphocytes. In the recognition phase of humoral immunity, the membrane-bound immunoglobulins serve as receptors which, upon binding of a specific antigen, trigger the clonal expansion and differentiation of B lymphocytes into immunoglobulins- secreting plasma cells. Secreted im
   3573..3590    +  CDS            Twin-Strep-tag (fragment): two Strep-Tag®II moieties connected by a linker for enhanced binding to Strep-Tactin®, an engineered form of streptavidin (Schmidt et al., 2013)
   3607..3885    +  CDS            IGLV3-25 (fragment): LV325_HUMAN - Experimental evidence at protein level: Swiss-Prot protein existence level 1. V region of the variable domain of immunoglobulin light chains that participates in the antigen recognition (PubMed:24600447). Immunoglobulins, also known as antibodies, are membrane-bound or secreted glycoproteins produced by B lymphocytes. In the recognition phase of humoral immunity, the membrane-bound immunoglobulins serve as receptors which, upon binding of a specific antigen, trigger the clonal expansion and differentiation of B lymphocytes into immunoglobulins- secreting plasma cells. Secreted im
   3988..4704    +  CDS            EGFP: EGFP is a basic (constitutively fluorescent) green fluorescent protein published in 1996, derived from Aequorea victoria. It is reported to be a rapidly-maturing weak dimer with moderate acid sensitivity.
   4740..5312    +  misc_feature   IRES: internal ribosome entry site (IRES) of the encephalomyocarditis virus (EMCV)
   5345..5944    +  CDS            PuroR: puromycin N-acetyltransferase; pac from Streptomyces; confers resistance to puromycin
   5946..5972    +  misc_feature   MCS (fragment): pBluescript multiple cloning site
   5972..6560    +  misc_feature   WPRE: woodchuck hepatitis virus posttranscriptional regulatory element
   6497..7078    +  CDS            nef (fragment): NEF_HV1H2 - Experimental evidence at protein level: Swiss-Prot protein existence level 1. Extracellular Nef protein targets CD4(+) T-lymphocytes for apoptosis by interacting with CXCR4 surface receptors. From Human immunodeficiency virus type 1 group M subtype B (isolate HXB2) (HIV-1).
   7085..7265    +  LTR            5' LTR (truncated): truncated 5' long terminal repeat (LTR) from HIV-1
   7297..7521    +  polyA_signal   bGH poly(A) signal: bovine growth hormone polyadenylation signal
   7525..7546    +  promoter       SV40 promoter (fragment): SV40 enhancer and early promoter
   7567..7995    +  rep_origin     f1 ori (sequence partly withheld): f1 bacteriophage origin of replication; arrow indicates direction of (+) strand synthesis
   8009..8338    +  promoter       SV40 promoter: SV40 enhancer and early promoter
   8386..8433    +  promoter       EM7 promoter: synthetic bacterial promoter&nbsp
   8452..8826    +  CDS            BleoR: antibiotic-binding protein; Sh ble from Streptoalloteichus hindustanus; confers resistance to bleomycin, phleomycin, and Zeocin™
   8836..8961    +  CDS            ble (fragment): BLE_KLEPN - Experimental evidence at protein level: Swiss-Prot protein existence level 1. Binding protein with a strong affinity to the bleomycin family of antibiotics. Binds to CL990; an antimitotic-antibiotic compound. From Klebsiella pneumoniae.
   8956..9077    +  polyA_signal   SV40 poly(A) signal: SV40 polyadenylation signal
   9148..9170    -  protein_bind   lac operator (fragment): The lac repressor binds to the lac operator to inhibit transcription in E. coli. This inhibition can be relieved by adding lactose or isopropyl-β-D-thiogalactopyranoside (IPTG). lac repressor encoded by lacI
   9174..9204    -  promoter       lac promoter: promoter for the E. coli lac operon
   9219..9240    -  protein_bind   CAP binding site: CAP binding activates transcription in the presence of cAMP. E. coli catabolite activator protein
   9253..9345    -  CDS            lacI (fragment): lac repressor; lacI; The lac repressor binds to the lac operator to inhibit transcription in E. coli. This inhibition can be relieved by adding lactose or isopropyl-β-D-thiogalactopyranoside (IPTG).
   9528..10116   -  rep_origin     ori: high-copy-number ColE1/pMB1/pBR322/pUC origin of replication
  10287..11147   -  CDS            AmpR: β-lactamase; bla; confers resistance to ampicillin, carbenicillin, and related antibiotics
  11148..11252   -  promoter       AmpR promoter: bla
>Addgene plasmid #75224 | pLenCMV-Mars1CyeGFP | depositor full sequence | sequence record 145894 | Plasmid
GTCGACGGATCGGGAGATCTCCCGATCCCCTATGGTGCACTCTCAGTACAATCTGCTCTGATGCCGCATA
GTTAAGCCAGTATCTGCTCCCTGCTTGTGTGTTGGAGGTCGCTGAGTAGTGCGCGAGCAAAATTTAAGCT
ACAACAAGGCAAGGCTTGACCGACAATTGCATGAAGAATCTGCTTAGGGTTAGGCGTTTTGCGCTGCTTC
GCGATGTACGGGCCAGATATACGCGTTGACATTGATTATTGACTAGTTATTAATAGTAATCAATTACGGG
GTCATTAGTTCATAGCCCATATATGGAGTTCCGCGTTACATAACTTACGGTAAATGGCCCGCCTGGCTGA
CCGCCCAACGACCCCCGCCCATTGACGTCAATAATGACGTATGTTCCCATAGTAACGCCAATAGGGACTT
TCCATTGACGTCAATGGGTGGAGTATTTACGGTAAACTGCCCACTTGGCAGTACATCAAGTGTATCATAT
GCCAAGTACGCCCCCTATTGACGTCAATGACGGTAAATGGCCCGCCTGGCATTATGCCCAGTACATGACC
TTATGGGACTTTCCTACTTGGCAGTACATCTACGTATTAGTCATCGCTATTACCATGGTGATGCGGTTTT
GGCAGTACATCAATGGGCGTGGATAGCGGTTTGACTCACGGGGATTTCCAAGTCTCCACCCCATTGACGT
CAATGGGAGTTTGTTTTGGCACCAAAATCAACGGGACTTTCCAAAATGTCGTAACAACTCCGCCCCATTG
ACGCAAATGGGCGGTAGGCGTGTACGGTGGGAGGTCTATATAAGCAGCGCGTTTTGCCTGTACTGGGTCT
CTCTGGTTAGACCAGATCTGAGCCTGGGAGCTCTCTGGCTAACTAGGGAACCCACTGCTTAAGCCTCAAT
AAAGCTTGCCTTGAGTGCTTCAAGTAGTGTGTGCCCGTCTGTTGTGTGACTCTGGTAACTAGAGATCCCT
CAGACCCTTTTAGTCAGTGTGGAAAATCTCTAGCAGTGGCGCCCGAACAGGGACTTGAAAGCGAAAGGGA
AACCAGAGGAGCTCTCTCGACGCAGGACTCGGCTTGCTGAAGCGCGCACGGCAAGAGGCGAGGGGCGGCG
ACTGGTGAGTACGCCAAAAATTTTGACTAGCGGAGGCTAGAAGGAGAGAGATGGGTGCGAGAGCGTCAGT
ATTAAGCGGGGGAGAATTAGATCGCGATGGGAAAAAATTCGGTTAAGGCCAGGGGGAAAGAAAAAATATA
AATTAAAACATATAGTATGGGCAAGCAGGGAGCTAGAACGATTCGCAGTTAATCCTGGCCTGTTAGAAAC
ATCAGAAGGCTGTAGACAAATACTGGGACAGCTACAACCATCCCTTCAGACAGGATCAGAAGAACTTAGA
TCATTATATAATACAGTAGCAACCCTCTATTGTGTGCATCAAAGGATAGAGATAAAAGACACCAAGGAAG
CTTTAGACAAGATAGAGGAAGAGCAAAACAAAAGTAAGACCACCGCACAGCAAGCGGCCGCTGATCTTCA
GACCTGGAGGAGGAGATATGAGGGACAATTGGAGAAGTGAATTATATAAATATAAAGTAGTAAAAATTGA
ACCATTAGGAGTAGCACCCACCAAGGCAAAGAGAAGAGTGGTGCAGAGAGAAAAAAGAGCAGTGGGAATA
GGAGCTTTGTTCCTTGGGTTCTTGGGAGCAGCAGGAAGCACTATGGGCGCAGCGTCAATGACGCTGACGG
TACAGGCCAGACAATTATTGTCTGGTATAGTGCAGCAGCAGAACAATTTGCTGAGGGCTATTGAGGCGCA
ACAGCATCTGTTGCAACTCACAGTCTGGGGCATCAAGCAGCTCCAGGCAAGAATCCTGGCTGTGGAAAGA
TACCTAAAGGATCAACAGCTCCTGGGGATTTGGGGTTGCTCTGGAAAACTCATTTGCACCACTGCTGTGC
CTTGGAATGCTAGTTGGAGTAATAAATCTCTGGAACAGATTTGGAATCACACGACCTGGATGGAGTGGGA
CAGAGAAATTAACAATTACACAAGCTTAATACACTCCTTAATTGAAGAATCGCAAAACCAGCAAGAAAAG
AATGAACAAGAATTATTGGAATTAGATAAATGGGCAAGTTTGTGGAATTGGTTTAACATAACAAATTGGC
TGTGGTATATAAAATTATTCATAATGATAGTAGGAGGCTTGGTAGGTTTAAGAATAGTTTTTGCTGTACT
TTCTATAGTGAATAGAGTTAGGCAGGGATATTCACCATTATCGTTTCAGACCCACCTCCCAACCCCGAGG
GGACCCGACAGGCCCGAAGGAATAGAAGAAGAAGGTGGAGAGAGAGACAGAGACAGATCCATTCGATTAG
TGAACGGATCGGCACTGCGTGCGCCAATTCTGCAGACAAATGGCAGTATTCATCCACAATTTTAAAAGAA
AAGGGGGGATTGGGGGGTACAGTGCAGGGGAAAGAATAGTAGACATAATAGCAACAGACATACAAACTAA
AGAATTACAAAAACAAATTACAAAAATTCAAAATTTTCGGGTTTATTACAGGGACAGCAGAGATCCAGTT
TGGTTAATTAATAGTTATTAATAGTAATCAATTACGGGGTCATTAGTTCATAGCCCATATATGGAGTTCC
GCGTTACATAACTTACGGTAAATGGCCCGCCTGGCTGACCGCCCAACGACCCCCGCCCATTGACGTCAAT
AATGACGTATGTTCCCATAGTAACGCCAATAGGGACTTTCCATTGACGTCAATGGGTGGAGTATTTACGG
TAAACTGCCCACTTGGCAGTACATCAAGTGTATCATATGCCAAGTACGCCCCCTATTGACGTCAATGACG
GTAAATGGCCCGCCTGGCATTATGCCCAGTACATGACCTTATGGGACTTTCCTACTTGGCAGTACATCTA
CGTATTAGTCATCGCTATTACCATGGTGATGCGGTTTTGGCAGTACATCAATGGGCGTGGATAGCGGTTT
GACTCACGGGGATTTCCAAGTCTCCACCCCATTGACGTCAATGGGAGTTTGTTTTGGCACCAAAATCAAC
GGGACTTTCCAAAATGTCGTAACAACTCCGCCCCATTGACGCAAATGGGCGGTAGGCGTGTACGGTGGGA
GGTCTATATAAGCAGAGCTGGTTTAGTGAACCGTCAGATCCGCTAGCGCTACCGGTCGCCACCATGGCCT
CTTACGAATTAACACAACCTCCATCTGTTTCTGTTTCTCCAGGTCAAACTGCTAGAATTACTTGTTCTGG
TGATGCTTTGCCAAAACAATACACTTACTGGTATCAACAAAAAGCTGGTCAAGCTCCAGTTTTGGTTATT
TATAAAGATACTGAAAGACCATCTGGTATTCCAGAAAGATTCTCAGGTACTTCTTCTGGTACTACTGCTA
CTTTGACTATTTCTGGTGTTCAAGCTGAAGATGAAGCTGATTATTATTGTCAATCTGCTGATTCTTCTGG
TTCTCATGTATTTTTCGGTGGTGGTACTAAAGTTACTGTTTTGTCTGGTGGAGGAGGCCCAGGTGGCGGT
TCAGGTGGAGGTTCTGGCGGAGGTTCTGGTGGAGGTTCCTATGAGTTGACTCAGCCACCCTCGGTGTCAG
TGTCCCCAGGACAGACGGCCAGGATCACCTGCTCTGGAGATGCATTGCCAAAGCAATATACTTATTGGTA
CCAGCAGAAGGCAGGCCAGGCCCCTGTCTTGGTGATATATAAAGACACTGAGAGGCCCTCAGGGATCCCT
GAGCGATTCTCTGGTACCAGTTCAGGGACAACAGCCACATTGACCATCAGTGGAGTCCAGGCAGAAGACG
AGGCTGACTATTACTGTCAATCAGCAGACAGCAGTGGTTCCCACGTTTTCTTCGGCGGAGGGACCAAGGT
GACCGTACTATCCGGAGGGCGCGCCTCTGGTGGCGGAGCTTCTGGAGGTGGTTCTGGCGGCTCTGGTATG
GTGAGCAAGGGCGAGGAGCTGTTCACCGGGGTGGTGCCCATCCTGGTCGAGCTGGACGGCGACGTAAACG
GCCACAAGTTCAGCGTGTCCGGCGAGGGCGAGGGCGATGCCACCTACGGCAAGCTGACCCTGAAGTTCAT
CTGCACCACCGGCAAGCTGCCCGTGCCCTGGCCCACCCTCGTGACCACCCTGACCTACGGCGTGCAGTGC
TTCAGCCGCTACCCCGACCACATGAAGCAGCACGACTTCTTCAAGTCCGCCATGCCCGAAGGCTACGTCC
AGGAGCGCACCATCTTCTTCAAGGACGACGGCAACTACAAGACCCGCGCCGAGGTGAAGTTCGAGGGCGA
CACCCTGGTGAACCGCATCGAGCTGAAGGGCATCGACTTCAAGGAGGACGGCAACATCCTGGGGCACAAG
CTGGAGTACAACTACAACAGCCACAACGTCTATATCATGGCCGACAAGCAGAAGAACGGCATCAAGGTGA
ACTTCAAGATCCGCCACAACATCGAGGACGGCAGCGTGCAGCTCGCCGACCACTACCAGCAGAACACCCC
CATCGGCGACGGCCCCGTGCTGCTGCCCGACAACCACTACCTGAGCACCCAGTCCGCCCTGAGCAAAGAC
CCCAACGAGAAGCGCGATCACATGGTCCTGCTGGAGTTCGTGACCGCCGCCGGGATCACTCTCGGCATGG
ACGAGCTGTATAAGTAATGTACATAGTAATTAACGCATCCGGATTTCCGCCCCTCTCCCTCCCCCCCCCC
TAACGTTACTGGCCGAAGCCGCTTGGAATAAGGCCGGTGTGCGTTTGTCTATATGTTATTTTCCACCATA
TTGCCGTCTTTTGGCAATGTGAGGGCCCGGAAACCTGGCCCTGTCTTCTTGACGAGCATTCCTAGGGGTC
TTTCCCCTCTCGCCAAAGGAATGCAAGGTCTGTTGAATGTCGTGAAGGAAGCAGTTCCTCTGGAAGCTTC
TTGAAGACAAACAACGTCTGTAGCGACCCTTTGCAGGCAGCGGAACCCCCCACCTGGCGACAGGTGCCTC
TGCGGCCAAAAGCCACGTGTATAAGATACACCTGCAAAGGCGGCACAACCCCAGTGCCACGTTGTGAGTT
GGATAGTTGTGGAAAGAGTCAAATGGCTCTCCTCAAGCGTATTCAACAAGGGGCTGAAGGATGCCCAGAA
GGTACCCCATTGTATGGGATCTGATCTGGGGCCTCGGTGCACATGCTTTACATGTGTTTAGTCGAGGTTA
AAAAACGTCTAGGCCCCCCGAACCACGGGGACGTGGTTTTCCTTTGAAAAACACGATGATAAGCTTGCCA
CAACCCACAAGGAGACGACCTTCCATGACCGAGTACAAGCCCACGGTGCGCCTCGCCACCCGCGACGACG
TCCCCCGGGCCGTACGCACCCTCGCCGCCGCGTTCGCCGACTACCCCGCCACGCGCCACACCGTCGACCC
GGACCGCCACATCGAGCGGGTCACCGAGCTGCAAGAACTCTTCCTCACGCGCGTCGGGCTCGACATCGGC
AAGGTGTGGGTCGCGGACGACGGCGCCGCGGTGGCGGTCTGGACCACGCCGGAGAGCGTCGAAGCGGGGG
CGGTGTTCGCCGAGATCGGCCCGCGCATGGCCGAGTTGAGCGGTTCCCGGCTGGCCGCGCAGCAACAGAT
GGAAGGCCTCCTGGCGCCGCACCGGCCCAAGGAGCCCGCGTGGTTCCTGGCCACCGTCGGCGTCTCGCCC
GACCACCAGGGCAAGGGTCTGGGCAGCGCCGTCGTGCTCCCCGGAGTGGAGGCGGCCGAGCGCGCCGGGG
TGCCCGCCTTCCTGGAGACCTCCGCGCCCCGCAACCTCCCCTTCTACGAGCGGCTCGGCTTCACCGTCAC
CGCCGACGTCGAGTGCCCGAAGGACCGCGCGACCTGGTGCATGACCCGCAAGCCCGGTGCCTGATAGGAA
TTCGATATCAAGCTTATCGATAATCAACCTCTGGATTACAAAATTTGTGAAAGATTGACTGGTATTCTTA
ACTATGTTGCTCCTTTTACGCTATGTGGATACGCTGCTTTAATGCCTTTGTATCATGCTATTGCTTCCCG
TATGGCTTTCATTTTCTCCTCCTTGTATAAATCCTGGTTGCTGTCTCTTTATGAGGAGTTGTGGCCCGTT
GTCAGGCAACGTGGCGTGGTGTGCACTGTGTTTGCTGACGCAACCCCCACTGGTTGGGGCATTGCCACCA
CCTGTCAGCTCCTTTCCGGGACTTTCGCTTTCCCCCTCCCTATTGCCACGGCGGAACTCATCGCCGCCTG
CCTTGCCCGCTGCTGGACAGGGGCTCGGCTGTTGGGCACTGACAATTCCGTGGTGTTGTCGGGGAAATCA
TCGTCCTTTCCTTGGCTGCTCGCCTGTGTTGCCACCTGGATTCTGCGCGGGACGTCCTTCTGCTACGTCC
CTTCGGCCCTCAATCCAGCGGACCTTCCTTCCCGCGGCCTGCTGCCGGCTCTGCGGCCTCTTCCGCGTCT
TCGCCTTCGCCCTCAGACGAGTCGGATCTCCCTTTGGGCCGCCTCCCCGCATCGATACCGTCGACCTCGA
GACCTAGAAAAACATGGAGCAATCACAAGTAGCAATACAGCAGCTACCAATGCTGATTGTGCCTGGCTAG
AAGCACAAGAGGAGGAGGAGGTGGGTTTTCCAGTCACACCTCAGGTACCTTTAAGACCAATGACTTACAA
GGCAGCTGTAGATCTTAGCCACTTTTTAAAAGAAAAGGGGGGACTGGAAGGGCTAATTCACTCCCAACGA
AGACAAGATATCCTTGATCTGTGGATCTACCACACACAAGGCTACTTCCCTGATTGGCAGAACTACACAC
CAGGGCCAGGGATCAGATATCCACTGACCTTTGGATGGTGCTACAAGCTAGTACCAGTTGAGCAAGAGAA
GGTAGAAGAAGCCAATGAAGGAGAGAACACCCGCTTGTTACACCCTGTGAGCCTGCATGGGATGGATGAC
CCGGAGAGAGAAGTATTAGAGTGGAGGTTTGACAGCCGCCTAGCATTTCATCACATGGCCCGAGAGCTGC
ATCCGGACTGTACTGGGTCTCTCTGGTTAGACCAGATCTGAGCCTGGGAGCTCTCTGGCTAACTAGGGAA
CCCACTGCTTAAGCCTCAATAAAGCTTGCCTTGAGTGCTTCAAGTAGTGTGTGCCCGTCTGTTGTGTGAC
TCTGGTAACTAGAGATCCCTCAGACCCTTTTAGTCAGTGTGGAAAATCTCTAGCAGGGCCCGTTTAAACC
CGCTGATCAGCCTCGACTGTGCCTTCTAGTTGCCAGCCATCTGTTGTTTGCCCCTCCCCCGTGCCTTCCT
TGACCCTGGAAGGTGCCACTCCCACTGTCCTTTCCTAATAAAATGAGGAAATTGCATCGCATTGTCTGAG
TAGGTGTCATTCTATTCTGGGGGGTGGGGTGGGGCAGGACAGCAAGGGGGAGGATTGGGAAGACAATAGC
AGGCATGCTGGGGATGCGGTGGGCTCTATGGCTTCTGAGGCGGAAAGAACCAGCTGGGGCTCTAGGGGGT
ATCCCC
[124 nt withheld, positions 7567-7690]
C
[91 nt withheld, positions 7692-7782]
A
[49 nt withheld, positions 7784-7832]
CCTTTGACGTTGGAGTCCACGTTCTTT
[37 nt withheld, positions 7860-7896]
ACCCTATCTCGGTCTATTCTTTTGATTTATAAGGGATTTTGCCGATTTCGGCCTATTGGTTAAAAAATGA
GCTGATTTAACAAAAATTTAACGCGAATTAATTCTGTGGAATGTGTGTCAGTTAGGGTGTGGAAAGTCCC
CAGGCTCCCCAGCAGGCAGAAGTATGCAAAGCATGCATCTCAATTAGTCAGCAACCAGGTGTGGAAAGTC
CCCAGGCTCCCCAGCAGGCAGAAGTATGCAAAGCATGCATCTCAATTAGTCAGCAACCATAGTCCCGCCC
CTAACTCCGCCCATCCCGCCCCTAACTCCGCCCAGTTCCGCCCATTCTCCGCCCCATGGCTGACTAATTT
TTTTTATTTATGCAGAGGCCGAGGCCGCCTCTGCCTCTGAGCTATTCCAGAAGTAGTGAGGAGGCTTTTT
TGGAGGCCTAGGCTTTTGCAAAAAGCTCCCGGGAGCTTGTATATCCATTTTCGGATCTGATCAGCACGTG
TTGACAATTAATCATCGGCATAGTATATCGGCATAGTATAATACGACAAGGTGAGGAACTAAACCATGGC
CAAGTTGACCAGTGCCGTTCCGGTGCTCACCGCGCGCGACGTCGCCGGAGCGGTCGAGTTCTGGACCGAC
CGGCTCGGGTTCTCCCGGGACTTCGTGGAGGACGACTTCGCCGGTGTGGTCCGGGACGACGTGACCCTGT
TCATCAGCGCGGTCCAGGACCAGGTGGTGCCGGACAACACCCTGGCCTGGGTGTGGGTGCGCGGCCTGGA
CGAGCTGTACGCCGAGTGGTCGGAGGTCGTGTCCACGAACTTCCGGGACGCCTCCGGGCCGGCCATGACC
GAGATCGGCGAGCAGCCGTGGGGGCGGGAGTTCGCCCTGCGCGACCCGGCCGGCAACTGCGTGCACTTCG
TGGCCGAGGAGCAGGACTGACACGTGCTACGAGATTTCGATTCCACCGCCGCCTTCTATGAAAGGTTGGG
CTTCGGAATCGTTTTCCGGGACGCCGGCTGGATGATCCTCCAGCGCGGGGATCTCATGCTGGAGTTCTTC
GCCCACCCCAACTTGTTTATTGCAGCTTATAATGGTTACAAATAAAGCAATAGCATCACAAATTTCACAA
ATAAAGCATTTTTTTCACTGCATTCTAGTTGTGGTTTGTCCAAACTCATCAATGTATCTTATCATGTCTG
TATACCGTCGACCTCTAGCTAGAGCTTGGCGTAATCATGGTCATAGCTGTTTCCTGTGTGAAATTGTTAT
CCGCTCACAATTCCACACAACATACGAGCCGGAAGCATAAAGTGTAAAGCCTGGGGTGCCTAATGAGTGA
GCTAACTCACATTAATTGCGTTGCGCTCACTGCCCGCTTTCCAGTCGGGAAACCTGTCGTGCCAGCTGCA
TTAATGAATCGGCCAACGCGCGGGGAGAGGCGGTTTGCGTATTGGGCGCTCTTCCGCTTCCTCGCTCACT
GACTCGCTGCGCTCGGTCGTTCGGCTGCGGCGAGCGGTATCAGCTCACTCAAAGGCGGTAATACGGTTAT
CCACAGAATCAGGGGATAACGCAGGAAAGAACATGTGAGCAAAAGGCCAGCAAAAGGCCAGGAACCGTAA
AAAGGCCGCGTTGCTGGCGTTTTTCCATAGGCTCCGCCCCCCTGACGAGCATCACAAAAATCGACGCTCA
AGTCAGAGGTGGCGAAACCCGACAGGACTATAAAGATACCAGGCGTTTCCCCCTGGAAGCTCCCTCGTGC
GCTCTCCTGTTCCGACCCTGCCGCTTACCGGATACCTGTCCGCCTTTCTCCCTTCGGGAAGCGTGGCGCT
TTCTCATAGCTCACGCTGTAGGTATCTCAGTTCGGTGTAGGTCGTTCGCTCCAAGCTGGGCTGTGTGCAC
GAACCCCCCGTTCAGCCCGACCGCTGCGCCTTATCCGGTAACTATCGTCTTGAGTCCAACCCGGTAAGAC
ACGACTTATCGCCACTGGCAGCAGCCACTGGTAACAGGATTAGCAGAGCGAGGTATGTAGGCGGTGCTAC
AGAGTTCTTGAAGTGGTGGCCTAACTACGGCTACACTAGAAGAACAGTATTTGGTATCTGCGCTCTGCTG
AAGCCAGTTACCTTCGGAAAAAGAGTTGGTAGCTCTTGATCCGGCAAACAAACCACCGCTGGTAGCGGTG
GTTTTTTTGTTTGCAAGCAGCAGATTACGCGCAGAAAAAAAGGATCTCAAGAAGATCCTTTGATCTTTTC
TACGGGGTCTGACGCTCAGTGGAACGAAAACTCACGTTAAGGGATTTTGGTCATGAGATTATCAAAAAGG
ATCTTCACCTAGATCCTTTTAAATTAAAAATGAAGTTTTAAATCAATCTAAAGTATATATGAGTAAACTT
GGTCTGACAGTTACCAATGCTTAATCAGTGAGGCACCTATCTCAGCGATCTGTCTATTTCGTTCATCCAT
AGTTGCCTGACTCCCCGTCGTGTAGATAACTACGATACGGGAGGGCTTACCATCTGGCCCCAGTGCTGCA
ATGATACCGCGAGACCCACGCTCACCGGCTCCAGATTTATCAGCAATAAACCAGCCAGCCGGAAGGGCCG
AGCGCAGAAGTGGTCCTGCAACTTTATCCGCCTCCATCCAGTCTATTAATTGTTGCCGGGAAGCTAGAGT
AAGTAGTTCGCCAGTTAATAGTTTGCGCAACGTTGTTGCCATTGCTACAGGCATCGTGGTGTCACGCTCG
TCGTTTGGTATGGCTTCATTCAGCTCCGGTTCCCAACGATCAAGGCGAGTTACATGATCCCCCATGTTGT
GCAAAAAAGCGGTTAGCTCCTTCGGTCCTCCGATCGTTGTCAGAAGTAAGTTGGCCGCAGTGTTATCACT
CATGGTTATGGCAGCACTGCATAATTCTCTTACTGTCATGCCATCCGTAAGATGCTTTTCTGTGACTGGT
GAGTACTCAACCAAGTCATTCTGAGAATAGTGTATGCGGCGACCGAGTTGCTCTTGCCCGGCGTCAATAC
GGGATAATACCGCGCCACATAGCAGAACTTTAAAAGTGCTCATCATTGGAAAACGTTCTTCGGGGCGAAA
ACTCTCAAGGATCTTACCGCTGTTGAGATCCAGTTCGATGTAACCCACTCGTGCACCCAACTGATCTTCA
GCATCTTTTACTTTCACCAGCGTTTCTGGGTGAGCAAAAACAGGAAGGCAAAATGCCGCAAAAAAGGGAA
TAAGGGCGACACGGAAATGTTGAATACTCATACTCTTCCTTTTTCAATATTATTGAAGCATTTATCAGGG
TTATTGTCTCATGAGCGGATACATATTTGAATGTATTTAGAAAAATAAACAAATAGGGGTTCCGCGCACA
TTTCCCCGAAAAGTGCCACCTGAC
