>Addgene plasmid #75224 | pLenCMV-Mars1CyeGFP | addgene partial sequence | sequence record 148306 | EGFP-N 5'-CGTCGCCGTCCAGCTCGACCAG-3'
GCTCCTCGCCCTTGCTCACCATACCAGAGCCGCCAGAACCACCTCCAGAAGCTCCGCCACCAGAGGCGCG
CCCTCCGGATAGTACGGTCACCTTGGTCCCTCCGCCGAAGAAAACGTGGGAACCACTGCTGTCTGCTGAT
TGACAGTAATAGTCAGCCTCGTCTTCTGCCTGGACTCCACTGATGGTCAATGTGGCTGTTGTCCCTGAAC
TGGTACCAGAGAATCGCTCAGGGATCCCTGAGGGCCTCTCAGTGTCTTTATATATCACCAAGACAGGGGC
CTGGCCTGCCTTCTGCTGGTACCAATAAGTATATTGCTTTGGCAATGCATCTCCAGAGCAGGTGATCCTG
GCCGTCTGTCCTGGGGACACTGACACCGAGGGTGGCTGAGTCAACTCATAGGAACCTCCACCAGAACCTC
CGCCAGAACCTCCACCTGAACCGCCACCTGGGCCTCCTCCACCAGACAAAACAGTAACTTTAGTACCACC
ACCGAAAAATACATGAGAACCAGAAGAATCAGCAGATTGACAATAATAATCAGCTTCATCTTCAGCTTGA
ACACCAGAAATAGTCAAAGTAGCAGTAGTACCAGAAGAAGTACCTGAGAATCTTTCTGGAATACCAGATG
GTCTTTCAGTATCTTTATAAATAACCAAAACTGGAGCTTGACCAGCTTTTTGTTGATACCAGTAAGTGTA
TTGTTTTGGCAAAGCATCACCAGAACAAGTAATTCTAGCAGTTTGACCTGGAGAAACAGAAACAGATGGA
GGTTGTGTTAATTCGTAAGAGGCCATGGTGGCGACCGGTAGCGCTAGCGGATCTGACGGTTCACTAAACC
AGCTCTGCTTATATAGACCTCCCACCGTACACGCCTACCGCCCATTTGCGTCAATGGGGCGGAGTTGTTA
CGACATTTTGGAAAGTCCCGTTGATTTTGGTGCCAAAACAAACTCCCATTGACGTCAATGGGGTGGAGAC
TTGGAAATCCCCGTGAGTCAAACCGCTATCCACGCCCATTGATGTACTGCCAAAACCGCATCACCATGGT
AATAGCGATG
