>Addgene plasmid #75224 | pLenCMV-Mars1CyeGFP | addgene partial sequence | sequence record 148370 | CMV-F 5'-CGCAAATGGGCGGTAGGCGTG-3'
CCTCCATCTGTTTCTGTTTCTCCAGGTCAAACTGCTAGAATTACTTGTTCTGGTGATGCTTTGCCAAAAC
AATACACTTACTGGTATCAACAAAAAGCTGGTCAAGCTCCAGTTTTGGTTATTTATAAAGATACTGAAAG
ACCATCTGGTATTCCAGAAAGATTCTCAGGTACTTCTTCTGGTACTACTGCTACTTTGACTATTTCTGGT
GTTCAAGCTGAAGATGAAGCTGATTATTATTGTCAATCTGCTGATTCTTCTGGTTCTCATGTATTTTTCG
GTGGTGGTACTAAAGTTACTGTTTTGTCTGGTGGAGGAGGCCCAGGTGGCGGTTCAGGTGGAGGTTCTGG
CGGAGGTTCTGGTGGAGGTTCCTATGAGTTGACTCAGCCACCCTCGGTGTCAGTGTCCCCAGGACAGACG
GCCAGGATCACCTGCTCTGGAGATGCATTGCCAAAGCAATATACTTATTGGTACCAGCAGAAGGCAGGCC
AGGCCCCTGTCTTGGTGATATATAAAGACACTGAGAGGCCCTCAGGGATCCCTGAGCGATTCTCTGGTAC
CAGTTCAGGGACAACAGCCACATTGACCATCAGTGGAGTCCAGGCAGAAGACGAGGCTGACTATTACTGT
CAATCAGCAGACAGCAGTGGTTCCCACGTTTTCTTCGGCGGAGGGACCAAGGTGACCGTACTATCCGGAG
GGCGCGCCTCTGGTGGCGGAGCTTCTGGAGGTGGTTCTGGCGGCTCTGGTATGGTGAGCAAGGGCGAGGA
GCTGTTCACCGGGGTGGTGCC
